Addgene plasmid #194231: EF1a-LCB1_v1.3-PDGFR-T2A-mCherry (pZYW048)
Purpose: Lentiviral expression vector expressing LCB1 on the cell surface attached to PDGFR's transmembrane domain and mCherry transduction marker
Depositing lab: Hana El-Samad. Depositing organization: University of California, San Francisco (UCSF). Publication: Sentinel cells enable genetic detection of SARS-CoV-2 Spike protein. Weinberg ZY, Hilburger CE, Kim M, Cao L, Khalid M, Elmes S, Diwanji D, Hernandez E, Lopez J, Schaefer K, Smith AM, Zhou F, Kumar GR, Ott M, Baker D, El-Samad H. bioRxiv [Preprint]. 2021 Apr 20:2021.04.20.440678. doi: 10.1101/2021.04.20.440678. PubMed 33907743.
Backbone
  Vector backbone: pAN2414 Lentiviral Destination
  Vector type: Lentiviral
Growth in bacteria
  Bacterial resistance: Ampicillin, 100 μg/mL
  Growth temperature: 37°C
  Growth strain: NEB Stable
  Copy number: Low Copy
Gene/Insert
  Gene/Insert name: EF1a-LCB1-PDGFR TMD-T2A-mCherry
  Species: Synthetic
  Promoter: EF1a
  Cloning method: Restriction Enzyme; 5′ cloning site unknown (unknown if destroyed)
Terms and licenses: Academic/Nonprofit Terms; Industry Terms: Not Available to Industry
Depositor comments: Please visit https://doi.org/10.1101/2021.04.20.440678 for bioRxiv preprint.
How to cite: EF1a-LCB1_v1.3-PDGFR-T2A-mCherry (pZYW048) was a gift from Hana El-Samad (Addgene plasmid # 194231 ; http://n2t.net/addgene:194231 ; RRID:Addgene_194231)
