[The description below was written by a language model from this plasmid's Addgene catalogue record and pLannotate feature annotations shown in this document.]
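Description:
EF1a-LCB1_v1.3-PDGFR-T2A-mCherry (pZYW048) is an HIV-1-based lentiviral transfer plasmid of about 10.9 kb, built in the pAN2414 lentiviral destination backbone. It is propagated in E. coli with a ColE1/pMB1-type origin and selected through the AmpR β-lactamase gene; the catalogue lists it as low copy. The viral region begins with a full-length LTR (annotated by the software as a 3' LTR although it sits at the upstream end). This is followed by the Ψ packaging signal with a gag fragment, the Rev response element for Rev-dependent nuclear export of the genomic RNA, and the cPPT/CTS. The region ends in a U3-deleted, self-inactivating 3' LTR, so the integrated provirus lacks LTR promoter activity. Outside the LTRs, the backbone retains an SV40 promoter, fragmented gpt sequence and SV40 small t intron/poly(A) elements, along with other short fragments that appear to be vector remnants.

The payload is a single synthetic open reading frame driven by the constitutive human EF-1α promoter. A short CD8A fragment lies immediately after the promoter, which probably serves as a signal peptide, though the record does not say so. LCB1 itself is not annotated and presumably occupies the gap before the PDGFRβ transmembrane domain, which anchors the binder on the cell surface. The T2A peptide named in the catalogue, also unannotated, separates this fusion from mCherry, so transduced cells co-express a free red fluorescent marker. A WPRE downstream enhances transcript expression. The associated publication concerns sentinel cells for genetic detection of SARS-CoV-2 Spike protein, which indicates that the vector was used to make cells displaying LCB1 in that detection system.
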