Features (pLannotate 1.2.2; 32 found; start..end, strand, type, name):
     84..717     +  LTR            3' LTR: 3' long terminal repeat (LTR) from HIV-1
    764..889     +  misc_feature   HIV-1 Ψ: packaging signal of human immunodeficiency virus type 1
    873..1211    +  CDS            HIV-1 gag (fragment): gag protein from human immunodeficiency virus 1; gag
   1386..1619    +  misc_feature   RRE: The Rev response element (RRE) of HIV-1 allows for Rev-dependent mRNA export from the nucleus to the cytoplasm.
   1996..2096    +  CDS            Rev (fragment): human immunodeficiency virus 1 (HIV-1) Rev protein; rev; enhances nuclear export of unspliced and incompletely spliced viral mRNAs
   2133..2250    +  misc_feature   cPPT/CTS: central polypurine tract and central termination sequence of HIV-1
   2311..3489    +  promoter       EF-1α promoter: strong constitutive promoter for human elongation factor EF-1α
   3496..3585    +  CDS            CD8A (fragment): CD8A_HUMAN - Also known as MAL. Experimental evidence at protein level: Swiss-Prot protein existence level 1. Integral membrane glycoprotein that plays an essential role in the immune response and serves multiple functions in responses against both external and internal offenses. In T-cells, functions primarily as a coreceptor for MHC class I molecule:peptide complex. The antigens presented by class I peptides are derived from cytosolic proteins while class II derived from extracellular proteins. Interacts simultaneously with the T-cell receptor (TCR) and the MHC class I proteins presented by
   3796..3942    +  CDS            PDGFRβ TM domain: transmembrane domain from platelet derived growth factor receptor beta
   4021..4728    +  CDS            mCherry: mCherry is a basic (constitutively fluorescent) red fluorescent protein published in 2004, derived from Discosoma sp.. It is reported to be a very rapidly-maturing monomer with low acid sensitivity.
   4746..5334    +  misc_feature   WPRE: woodchuck hepatitis virus posttranscriptional regulatory element
   5356..5376    +  misc_feature   MCS (fragment): pBluescript multiple cloning site
   5393..5461    +  CDS            nef (fragment): NEF_HV1Z2 - Experimental evidence at protein level: Swiss-Prot protein existence level 1. Extracellular Nef protein targets CD4(+) T-lymphocytes for apoptosis by interacting with CXCR4 surface receptors. From Human immunodeficiency virus type 1 group M subtype D (isolate Z2/CDC-Z34) (HIV-1).
   5463..5696    +  LTR            3' LTR (ΔU3): self-inactivating 3' long terminal repeat (LTR) from HIV-1
   5721..5739    -  promoter       SP6 promoter: promoter for bacteriophage SP6 RNA polymerase
   5967..6246    +  CDS            TcR (fragment): tetracycline efflux protein; tet; confers resistance to tetracycline
   6247..6295    -  misc_feature   bom (fragment): basis of mobility region from pBR322
   6397..6432    -  CDS            rop (fragment): Rop protein, which maintains plasmids at low copy number; rop
   6638..7226    -  rep_origin     ori: high-copy-number ColE1/pMB1/pBR322/pUC origin of replication
   7329..7433    +  promoter       AmpR promoter: bla
   7434..8294    +  CDS            AmpR: β-lactamase; bla; confers resistance to ampicillin, carbenicillin, and related antibiotics
   8430..8563    +  rep_origin     RSF ori (fragment): Plasmids containing the RSF 1030 origin of replication can be propagated in E. coli cells that contain additional plasmids with compatible origins.
   8565..8621    +  CDS            lacI (fragment): lac repressor; lacI; The lac repressor binds to the lac operator to inhibit transcription in E. coli. This inhibition can be relieved by adding lactose or isopropyl-β-D-thiogalactopyranoside (IPTG).
   8628..8957    +  promoter       SV40 promoter: SV40 enhancer and early promoter
   9157..9276    +  CDS            gpt (fragment): XGPT_ECOLI - Also known as gpp, gxu. Experimental evidence at protein level: Swiss-Prot protein existence level 1. Purine salvage pathway enzyme that catalyzes the transfer of the ribosyl-5-phosphate group from 5-phospho-alpha-D-ribose 1- diphosphate (PRPP) to the N9 position of the 6-oxopurines guanine and xanthine to form the corresponding ribonucleotides GMP (guanosine 5'- monophosphate) and XMP (xanthosine 5'-monophosphate), with the release of PPi. To a lesser extent, also acts on hypoxanthine (PubMed:9100006, PubMed:3886014). Does not ribophosphorylate adenine (PubMed:3886014). From Esch
   9276..9611    +  CDS            gpt (fragment): XGPT_ECOLI - Also known as gpp, gxu. Experimental evidence at protein level: Swiss-Prot protein existence level 1. Purine salvage pathway enzyme that catalyzes the transfer of the ribosyl-5-phosphate group from 5-phospho-alpha-D-ribose 1- diphosphate (PRPP) to the N9 position of the 6-oxopurines guanine and xanthine to form the corresponding ribonucleotides GMP (guanosine 5'- monophosphate) and XMP (xanthosine 5'-monophosphate), with the release of PPi. To a lesser extent, also acts on hypoxanthine (PubMed:9100006, PubMed:3886014). Does not ribophosphorylate adenine (PubMed:3886014). From Esch
   9706..10011   +  CDS            frsA (fragment): FRSA_ECOLI - Also known as yafA. Experimental evidence at protein level: Swiss-Prot protein existence level 1. Catalyzes the hydrolysis of esters (PubMed:15808744). Displays esterase activity toward pNP-butyrate (PubMed:15808744). May stimulate mixed-acid fermentation by acting as a fermentation/respiration switch that down-regulates respiration and up- regulates fermentation rates (PubMed:15169777). From Escherichia coli (strain K12).
  10015..10089   +  CDS            small t antigen (fragment): SV40 (simian virus 40) small t antigen
  10091..10156   +  intron         small t intron: SV40 (simian virus 40) small t antigen intron
  10286..10306   +  CDS            SV40 NLS: nuclear localization signal of SV40 (simian virus 40) large T antigen
  10625..10708   +  CDS            large T antigen (fragment): large T antigen from SV40 (simian virus 40)
  10731..10865   +  polyA_signal   SV40 poly(A) signal: SV40 polyadenylation signal
>Addgene plasmid #194231 | EF1a-LCB1_v1.3-PDGFR-T2A-mCherry (pZYW048) | addgene full sequence | sequence record 383911 | Addgene NGS Result
TTACTCTAAACCTGTGATTCCTCTGAATTATTTTCATTTTAAAGAAATTGTATTTGTTAAATATGTACTA
CAAACTTAGTAGTTGGAAGGGCTAATTCACTCCCAAAGAAGACAAGATATCCTTGATCTGTGGATCTACC
ACACACAAGGCTACTTCCCTGATTAGCAGAACTACACACCAGGGCCAGGGGTCAGATATCCACTGACCTT
TGGATGGTGCTACAAGCTAGTACCAGTTGAGCCAGATAAGGTAGAAGAGGCCAATAAAGGAGAGAACACC
AGCTTGTTACACCCTGTGAGCCTGCATGGGATGGATGACCCGGAGAGAGAAGTGTTAGAGTGGAGGTTTG
ACAGCCGCCTAGCATTTCATCACGTGGCCCGAGAGCTGCATCCGGAGTACTTCAAGAACTGCTGATATCG
AGCTTGCTACAAGGGACTTTCCGCTGGGGACTTTCCAGGGAGGCGTGGCCTGGGCGGGACTGGGGAGTGG
CGAGCCCTCAGATCCTGCATATAAGCAGCTGCTTTTTGCCTGTACTGGGACTCTCTGGTTAGACCAGATC
TGAGCCTGGGAGCTCTCTGGCTAACTAGGGAACCCACTGCTTAAGCCTCAATAAAGCTTGCCTTGAGTGC
TTCAAGTAGTGTGTGCCCGTCTGTTGTGTGACTCTGGTAACTAGAGATCCCTCAGACCCTTTTAGTCAGT
GTGGAAAATCTCTAGCAGTGGCGCCCGAACAGGGACTTGAAAGCGAAAGGGAAACCAGAGGAGCTCTCTC
GACGCAGGACTCGGCTTGCTGAAGCGCGCACGGCAAGAGGCGAGGGGCGGCGACTGGTGAGTACGCCAAA
AATTTTGACTAGCGGAGGCTAGAAGGAGAGAGATGGGTGCGAGAGCGTCAGTATTAAGCGGGGGAGAATT
AGATCGCGATGGGAAAAAATTCGGTTAAGGCCAGGGGGAAAGAAAAAATATAAATTAAAACATATAGTAT
GGGCAAGCAGGGAGCTAGAACGATTCGCAGTTAATCCTGGCCTGTTAGAAACATCAGAAGGCTGTAGACA
AATACTGGGACAGCTACAACCATCCCTTCAGACAGGATCAGAAGAACTTAGATCATTATATAATACAGTA
GCAACCCTCTATTGTGTGCATCAAAGGATAGAGATAAAAGACACCAAGGAAGCTTTAGACAAGATAGAGG
AAGAGCAAAACAAAAGTAAGACCACCGCACAGCAAGCGGCCGGCCGCTGATCTTCAGACCTGGAGGAGGA
GATATGAGGGACAATTGGAGAAGTGAATTATATAAATATAAAGTAGTAAAAATTGAACCATTAGGAGTAG
CACCCACCAAGGCAAAGAGAAGAGTGGTGCAGAGAGAAAAAAGAGCAGTGGGAATAGGAGCTTTGTTCCT
TGGGTTCTTGGGAGCAGCAGGAAGCACTATGGGCGCAGCGTCAATGACGCTGACGGTACAGGCCAGACAA
TTATTGTCTGGTATAGTGCAGCAGCAGAACAATTTGCTGAGGGCTATTGAGGCGCAACAGCATCTGTTGC
AACTCACAGTCTGGGGCATCAAGCAGCTCCAGGCAAGAATCCTGGCTGTGGAAAGATACCTAAAGGATCA
ACAGCTCCTGGGGATTTGGGGTTGCTCTGGAAAACTCATTTGCACCACTGCTGTGCCTTGGAATGCTAGT
TGGAGTAATAAATCTCTGGAACAGATTTGGAATCACACGACCTGGATGGAGTGGGACAGAGAAATTAACA
ATTACACAAGCTTAATACACTCCTTAATTGAAGAATCGCAAAACCAGCAAGAAAAGAATGAACAAGAATT
ATTGGAATTAGATAAATGGGCAAGTTTGTGGAATTGGTTTAACATAACAAATTGGCTGTGGTATATAAAA
TTATTCATAATGATAGTAGGAGGCTTGGTAGGTTTAAGAATAGTTTTTGCTGTACTTTCTATAGTGAATA
GAGTTAGGCAGGGATATTCACCATTATCGTTTCAGACCCACCTCCCAACCCCGAGGGGACCCGACAGGCC
CGAAGGAATAGAAGAAGAAGGTGGAGAGAGAGACAGAGACAGATCCATTCGATTAGTGAACGGATCTCGA
CGGTATCGCCAAATGGCAGTATTCATCCACAATTTTAAAAGAAAAGGGGGGATTGGGGGGTACAGTGCAG
GGGAAAGAATAGTAGACATAATAGCAACAGACATACAAACTAAAGAATTACAAAAACAAATTACAAAAAT
TCAAAATTTTCGGGTTTATTACAGGGACAGCAGAGATCCAGTTTGGCCCTCTGATGAGACGAACGCGTGA
GGCTCCGGTGCCCGTCAGTGGGCAGAGCGCACATCGCCCACAGTCCCCGAGAAGTTGGGGGGAGGGGTCG
GCAATTGAACCGGTGCCTAGAGAAGGTGGCGCGGGGTAAACTGGGAAAGTGATGTCGTGTACTGGCTCCG
CCTTTTTCCCGAGGGTGGGGGAGAACCGTATATAAGTGCAGTAGTCGCCGTGAACGTTCTTTTTCGCAAC
GGGTTTGCCGCCAGAACACAGGTAAGTGCCGTGTGTGGTTCCCGCGGGCCTGGCCTCTTTACGGGTTATG
GCCCTTGCGTGCCTTGAATTACTTCCACCTGGCTGCAGTACGTGATTCTTGATCCCGAGCTTCGGGTTGG
AAGTGGGTGGGAGAGTTCGAGGCCTTGCGCTTAAGGAGCCCCTTCGCCTCGTGCTTGAGTTGAGGCCTGG
CCTGGGCGCTGGGGCCGCCGCGTGCGAATCTGGTGGCACCTTCGCGCCTGTCTCGCTGCTTTCGATAAGT
CTCTAGCCATTTAAAATTTTTGATGACCTGCTGCGACGCTTTTTTTCTGGCAAGATAGTCTTGTAAATGC
GGGCCAAGATCTGCACACTGGTATTTCGGTTTTTGGGGCCGCGGGCGGCGACGGGGCCCGTGCGTCCCAG
CGCACATGTTCGGCGAGGCGGGGCCTGCGAGCGCGGCCACCGAGAATCGGACGGGGGTAGTCTCAAGCTG
GCCGGCCTGCTCTGGTGCCTGGCCTCGCGCCGCCGTGTATCGCCCCGCCCTGGGCGGCAAGGCTGGCCCG
GTCGGCACCAGTTGCGTGAGCGGAAAGATGGCCGCTTCCCGGCCCTGCTGCAGGGAGCTCAAAATGGAGG
ACGCGGCGCTCGGGAGAGCGGGCGGGTGAGTCACCCACACAAAGGAAAAGGGCCTTTCCGTCCTCAGCCG
TCGCTTCATGTGACTCCACGGAGTACCGGGCGCCGTCCAGGCACCTCGATTAGTTCTCGAGCTTTTGGAG
TACGTCGTCTTTAGGTTGGGGGGAGGGGTTTTATGCGATGGAGTTTCCCCACACTGAGTGGGTGGAGACT
GAAGTTAGGCCAGCTTGGCACTTGATGTAATTCTCCTTGGAATTTGCCCTTTTTGAGTTTGGATCTTGGT
TCATTCTCAAGCCTCAGACAGTGGTTCAAAGTTTTTTTCTTCCATTTCAGGTGTCGTGAGCCACTATGGC
CTTGCCCGTTACGGCACTTCTGCTCCCACTCGCATTGCTGCTTCACGCCGCCCGACCAGAACAGAAACTC
ATAAGTGAAGAAGACCTTGGGGGAGGCGGTTCCGGGGGAGGCGGTTCTGACAAGGAAAACATTCTCCAGA
AAATATACGAGATCATGAAAACCCTCGAGCAACTGGGCCACGCAGAGGCTAGCATGCAGGTGTCCGATCT
GATCTATGAATTCATGAAGCAGGGGGACGAGAGACTGTTGGAGGAAGCCGAGCGGTTACTTGAAGAGGTC
GAAAGGGGTTCTAATGCTGTGGGCCAGGACACGCAGGAGGTCATCGTGGTGCCACACTCCTTGCCCTTTA
AGGTGGTGGTGATCTCAGCCATCCTGGCCCTGGTGGTGCTCACCATCATCTCCCTTATCATCCTCATCAT
GCTTTGGCAGAAGAAGCCACGTGGATCCGGGAGTGGCGAAGGCAGGGGCTCCCTTTTGACGTGCGGGGAT
GTTGAAGAGAACCCTGGGCCCGGATCTGGAATGGTGAGCAAGGGCGAGGAGGATAACATGGCCATCATCA
AGGAGTTCATGCGCTTCAAGGTGCACATGGAGGGCTCCGTGAACGGCCACGAGTTCGAGATCGAGGGCGA
GGGCGAGGGCCGCCCCTACGAGGGCACCCAGACCGCCAAGCTGAAGGTGACCAAGGGTGGCCCCCTGCCC
TTCGCCTGGGACATCCTGTCCCCTCAGTTCATGTACGGCTCCAAGGCCTACGTGAAGCACCCCGCCGACA
TCCCCGACTACTTGAAGCTGTCCTTCCCCGAGGGCTTCAAGTGGGAGCGCGTGATGAACTTCGAGGACGG
CGGCGTGGTGACCGTGACCCAGGACTCCTCCCTGCAGGACGGCGAGTTCATCTACAAGGTGAAGCTGCGC
GGCACCAACTTCCCCTCCGACGGCCCCGTAATGCAGAAGAAGACCATGGGCTGGGAGGCCTCCTCCGAGC
GGATGTACCCCGAGGACGGCGCCCTGAAGGGCGAGATCAAGCAGAGGCTGAAGCTGAAGGACGGCGGCCA
CTACGACGCTGAGGTCAAGACCACCTACAAGGCCAAGAAGCCCGTGCAGCTGCCCGGCGCCTACAACGTC
AACATCAAGTTGGACATCACCTCCCACAACGAGGACTACACCATCGTGGAACAGTACGAACGCGCCGAGG
GCCGCCACTCCACCGGCGGCATGGACGAGCTGTACAAGTAATGGCGCTTATCGATAATCAACCTCTGGAT
TACAAAATTTGTGAAAGATTGACTGGTATTCTTAACTATGTTGCTCCTTTTACGCTATGTGGATACGCTG
CTTTAATGCCTTTGTATCATGCTATTGCTTCCCGTATGGCTTTCATTTTCTCCTCCTTGTATAAATCCTG
GTTGCTGTCTCTTTATGAGGAGTTGTGGCCCGTTGTCAGGCAACGTGGCGTGGTGTGCACTGTGTTTGCT
GACGCAACCCCCACTGGTTGGGGCATTGCCACCACCTGTCAGCTCCTTTCCGGGACTTTCGCTTTCCCCC
TCCCTATTGCCACGGCGGAACTCATCGCCGCCTGCCTTGCCCGCTGCTGGACAGGGGCTCGGCTGTTGGG
CACTGACAATTCCGTGGTGTTGTCGGGGAAATCATCGTCCTTTCCTTGGCTGCTCGCCTGTGTTGCCACC
TGGATTCTGCGCGGGACGTCCTTCTGCTACGTCCCTTCGGCCCTCAATCCAGCGGACCTTCCTTCCCGCG
GCCTGCTGCCGGCTCTGCGGCCTCTTCCGCGTCTTCGCCTTCGCCCTCAGACGAGTCGGATCTCCCTTTG
GGCCGCCTCCCCGCATGCTGCGTCTCAAGCATACACGATACCGTCGACCTCGAGGGAATTAATTCGAGCT
CGGTACCTTTAAGACCAATGACTTACAAGGCAGCTGTAGATCTTAGCCACTTTTTAAAAGAAAAGGGGGG
ACTGGAAGGGCTAATTCACTCCCAACGAAGACAAGATCTGCTTTTTGCTTGTACTGGGTTTCTCTGGTTA
GACCAGATCTGAGCCTGGGAGCTCTCTGGCTAACTAGGGAACCCACTGCTTAAGCCTCAATAAAGCTTGC
CTTGAGTGCTTCAAGTAGTGTGTGCCCGTCTGTTGTGTGACTCTGGTAACTAGAGATCCCTCAGACCCTT
TTAGTCAGTGTGGAAAATCTCTAGCAGCATCTAGAATTAATTCCGTGTATTCTATAGTGTCACCTAAATC
GTATGTGTATGATACATAAGGTTATGTATTAATTGTAGCCGCGTTCTAACGACAATATGTACAAGCCTAA
TTGTGTAGCATCTGGCTTACTGAAGCAGACCCTATCATCTCTCTCGTAAACTGCCGTCAGAGTCGGTTTG
GTTGGACGAACCTTCTGAGTTTCTGGTAACGCCGTCCCGCACCCGGAAATGGTCAGCGAACCAATCAGCA
GGGTCATCGCTAGCCAGATCCTCTACGCCGGACGCATCGTGGCCGGCATCACCGGCGCCACAGGTGCGGT
TGCTGGCGCCTATATCGCCGACATCACCGATGGGGAAGATCGGGCTCGCCACTTCGGGCTCATGAGCGCT
TGTTTCGGCGTGGGTATGGTGGCAGGCCCCGTGGCCGGGGGACTGTTGGGCGCCATCTCCTTGCATGCAC
CATTCCTTGCGGCGGCGGTGCTCAACGGCCTCAACCTACTACTGGGCTGCTTCCTAATGCAGGAGTCGCA
TAAGGGAGAGCGTCGAATGGTGCACTCTCAGTACAATCTGCTCTGATGCCGCATAGTTAAGCCAGCCCCG
ACACCCGCCAACACCCGCTGACGCGCCCTGACGGGCTTGTCTGCTCCCGGCATCCGCTTACAGACAAGCT
GTGACCATCTCCGGGAGCTGCATGTGTCAGAGGTTTTCACCGTCATCACCGAAACGCGCGAGATGAAAGG
GCCTCGTGATACGCCTATTTTTATAGGTTAATGTCATGATAATAATGGTTTCTTAGACGTCAGGTGGCAC
TTTTCGGGGAAATGTGCCGAGCGGCCGCACGGTTATCCACAGAATCAGGGGATAACGCAGGAAAGAACAT
GTGAGCAAAAGGCCAGCAAAAGGCCAGGAACCGTAAAAAGGCCGCGTTGCTGGCGTTTTTCCATAGGCTC
CGCCCCCCTGACGAGCATCACAAAAATCGACGCTCAAGTCAGAGGTGGCGAAACCCGACAGGACTATAAA
GATACCAGGCGTTTCCCCCTGGAAGCTCCCTCGTGCGCTCTCCTGTTCCGACCCTGCCGCTTACCGGATA
CCTGTCCGCCTTTCTCCCTTCGGGAAGCGTGGCGCTTTCTCATAGCTCACGCTGTAGGTATCTCAGTTCG
GTGTAGGTCGTTCGCTCCAAGCTGGGCTGTGTGCACGAACCCCCCGTTCAGCCCGACCGCTGCGCCTTAT
CCGGTAACTATCGTCTTGAGTCCAACCCGGTAAGACACGACTTATCGCCACTGGCAGCAGCCACTGGTAA
CAGGATTAGCAGAGCGAGGTATGTAGGCGGTGCTACAGAGTTCTTGAAGTGGTGGCCTAACTACGGCTAC
ACTAGAAGAACAGTATTTGGTATCTGCGCTCTGCTGAAGCCAGTTACCTTCGGAAAAAGAGTTGGTAGCT
CTTGATCCGGCAAACAAACCACCGCTGGTAGCGGTGGTTTTTTTGTTTGCAAGCAGCAGATTACGCGCAG
AAAAAAAGGATCTCAAGAAGATCCTTTGATCTTTTCTACGGGGTCTGACGCTCAGTGGAACGAAAACTCA
CGTTAAGGGATTTTGGTCATGACAGGTGGCACTTTTCGGGGAAATGTGCGCGGAACCCCTATTTGTTTAT
TTTTCTAAATACATTCAAATATGTATCCGCTCATGAGACAATAACCCTGATAAATGCTTCAATAATATTG
AAAAAGGAAGAGTATGAGTATTCAACATTTCCGTGTCGCCCTTATTCCCTTTTTTGCGGCATTTTGCCTT
CCTGTTTTTGCTCACCCAGAAACGCTGGTGAAAGTAAAAGATGCTGAAGATCAGTTGGGTGCACGAGTGG
GTTACATCGAACTGGATCTCAACAGCGGTAAGATCCTTGAGAGTTTTCGCCCCGAAGAACGTTTTCCAAT
GATGAGCACTTTTAAAGTTCTGCTATGTGGCGCGGTATTATCCCGTATTGACGCCGGGCAAGAGCAACTC
GGTCGCCGCATACACTATTCTCAGAATGACTTGGTTGAGTACTCACCAGTCACAGAAAAGCATCTTACGG
ATGGCATGACAGTAAGAGAATTATGCAGTGCTGCCATAACCATGAGTGATAACACTGCGGCCAACTTACT
TCTGACAACGATCGGAGGACCGAAGGAGCTAACCGCTTTTTTGCACAACATGGGGGATCATGTAACTCGC
CTTGATCGTTGGGAACCGGAGCTGAATGAAGCCATACCAAACGACGAGCGTGACACCACGATGCCTGTAG
CAATGGCAACAACGTTGCGCAAACTATTAACTGGCGAACTACTTACTCTAGCTTCCCGGCAACAATTAAT
AGACTGGATGGAGGCGGATAAAGTTGCAGGACCACTTCTGCGCTCGGCCCTTCCGGCTGGCTGGTTTATT
GCTGATAAATCTGGAGCCGGTGAGCGTGGGTCCCGCGGTATCATTGCAGCACTGGGGCCAGATGGTAAGC
CCTCCCGTATCGTAGTTATCTACACGACGGGGAGTCAGGCAACTATGGATGAACGAAATAGACAGATCGC
TGAGATAGGTGCCTCACTGATTAAGCATTGGTAACTGTCAGACCAAGTTTACTCATATATACTTTAGATT
GATTTAAAACTTCATTTTTAATTTAAAAGGATCTAGGTGAAGATCCTTTTTGATAATCGCGGCCGCCAAT
TTTTTACGGTTCCTGGCCTTTTGCTGGCCTTTTGCTCACATGTTCTTTCCTGCGTTATCCCCTGATTCTG
TGGATAACCGTATTACCGCCTTTGAGTGAGCTGATACCGCTCGCCGCAGCCGAACGACCGAGCGCAGCGA
GTCAGTGAGCGAGGAAGCGGAAGAGCGCCCAATACGCAAACCGCCTCTCCCCGCGCGTTGGCCGATTCAT
TAATGCAGCTGTGGAATGTGTGTCAGTTAGGGTGTGGAAAGTCCCCAGGCTCCCCAGCAGGCAGAAGTAT
GCAAAGCATGCATCTCAATTAGTCAGCAACCAGGTGTGGAAAGTCCCCAGGCTCCCCAGCAGGCAGAAGT
ATGCAAAGCATGCATCTCAATTAGTCAGCAACCATAGTCCCGCCCCTAACTCCGCCCATCCCGCCCCTAA
CTCCGCCCAGTTCCGCCCATTCTCCGCCCCATGGCTGACTAATTTTTTTTATTTATGCAGAGGCCGAGGC
CGCCTCGGCCTCTGAGCTATTCCAGAAGTAGTGAGGAGGCTTTTTTGGAGGCCTAGGCTTTTGCAAAAAG
CTTGGACACAAGACAGGCTTGCGAGATATGTTTGAGAATACCACTTTATCCCGCGTCAGGGAGAGGCAGT
GCGTAAAAAGACGCGGACTCATGTGAAATACTGGTTTTTAGTGCGCCAGATCTCTATAATCTCGCGCAAC
CTATTTTCCCCTCGAACACTTTTTAAGCCGTAGATAAACAGGCTGGGACACTTCACATGAGCGAAAAATA
CATCGTCACCTGGGACATGTTGCAGATCCATGCACGTAAACTCGCAAGCCGACTGATGCCTTCTGAACAA
TGGAAAGGCATTATTGCCGTAAGCCGTGGCGGTCTGTACCGGGTGCGTTACTGGCGCGTGAACTGGGTAT
TCGTCATGTCGATACCGTTTGTATTTCCAGCTACGATCACGACAACCAGCGCGAGCTTAAAGTGCTGAAA
CGCGCAGAAGGCGATGGCGAAGGCTTCATCGTTATTGATGACCTGGTGGATACCGGTGGTACTGCGGTTG
CGATTCGTGAAATGTATCCAAAAGCGCACTTTGTCACCATCTTCGCAAAACCGGCTGGTCGTCCGCTGGT
TGATGACTATGTTGTTGATATCCCGCAAGATACCTGGATTGAACAGCCGTGGGATATGGGCGTCGTATTC
GTCCCGCCAATCTCCGGTCGCTAATCTTTTCAACGCCTGGCACTGCCGGGCGTTGTTCTTTTTAACTTCA
GGCGGGTTACAATAGTTTCCAGTAAGTATTCTGGAGGCTGCATCCATGACACAGGCAAACCTGAGCGAAA
CCCTGTTCAAACCCCGCTTTAAACATCCTGAAACCTCGACGCTAGTCCGCCGCTTTAATCACGGCGCACA
ACCGCCTGTGCAGTCGGCCCTTGATGGTAAAACCATCCCTCACTGGTATCGCATGATTAACCGTCTGATG
TGGATCTGGCGCGGCATTGACCCACGCGAAATCCTCGACGTCCAGGCACGTATTGTGATGAGCGATGCCG
AACGTACCGACGATGATTTATACGATACGGTGATTGGCTACCGTGGCGGCAACTGGATTTATGAGTGGGC
CCCGGATCTTTGTGAAGGAACCTTACTTCTGTGGTGTGACATAATTGGACAAACTACCTACAGAGATTTA
AAGCTCTAAGGTAAATATAAAATTTTTAAGTGTATAATGTGTTAAACTACTGATTCTAATTGTTTGTGTA
TTTTAGATTCCAACCTATGGAACTGATGAATGGGAGCAGTGGTGGAATGCCTTTAATGAGGAAAACCTGT
TTTGCTCAGAAGAAATGCCATCTAGTGATGATGAGGCTACTGCTGACTCTCAACATTCTACTCCTCCAAA
AAAGAAGAGAAAGGTAGAAGACCCCAAGGACTTTCCTTCAGAATTGCTAAGTTTTTTGAGTCATGCTGTG
TTTAGTAATAGAACTCTTGCTTGCTTTGCTATTTACACCACAAAGGAAAAAGCTGCACTGCTATACAAGA
AAATTATGGAAAAATATTCTGTAACCTTTATAAGTAGGCATAACAGTTATAATCATAACATACTGTTTTT
TCTTACTCCACACAGGCATAGAGTGTCTGCTATTAATAACTATGCTCAAAAATTGTGTACCTTTAGCTTT
TTAATTTGTAAAGGGGTTAATAAGGAATATTTGATGTATAGTGCCTTGACTAGAGATCATAATCAGCCAT
ACCACATTTGTAGAGGTTTTACTTGCTTTAAAAAACCTCCCACACCTCCCCCTGAACCTGAAACATAAAA
TGAATGCAATTGTTGTTGTTAACTTGTTTATTGCAGCTTATAATGGTTACAAATAAAGCAATAGCATCAC
AAATTTCACAAATAAAGCATTTTTTTCACTGCATTCTAGTTGTGGTTTGTCCAAACTCATCAATGTATCT
TATCATGTCTGGATCAACTGGATAACTCAAGCTAACCAAAATCATCCCAAACTTCCCACCCCATACCCTA
TTACCACTGCCAATTACCTGTGGTTTCAT
